>Addgene plasmid #185768 | SFFV-AID-CTERM-GFP | addgene full sequence | sequence record 372500 | Addgene NGS Result
GCGCCCAATACGCAAACCGCCTCTCCCCGCGCGTTGGCCGATTCATTAATGCAGCTGGCACGACAGGTTT
CCCGACTGGAAAGCGGGCAGTGAGCGCAACGCAATTAATGTGAGTTAGCTCACTCATTAGGCACCCCAGG
CTTTACACTTTATGCTTCCGGCTCGTATGTTGTGTGGAATTGTGAGCGGATAACAATTTCACACAGGAAA
CAGCTATGACCATGATTACGCCAAGCGCGCAATTAACCCTCACTAAAGGGAACAAAAGCTGGAGCTGCAA
GCTTAATGTAGTCTTATGCAATACTCTTGTAGTCTTGCAACATGGTAACGATGAGTTAGCAACATGCCTT
ACAAGGAGAGAAAAAGCACCGTGCATGCCGATTGGTGGAAGTAAGGTGGTACGATCGTGCCTTATTAGGA
AGGCAACAGACGGGTCTGACATGGATTGGACGAACCACTGAATTGCCGCATTGCAGAGATATTGTATTTA
AGTGCCTAGCTCGATACATAAACGGGTCTCTCTGGTTAGACCAGATCTGAGCCTGGGAGCTCTCTGGCTA
ACTAGGGAACCCACTGCTTAAGCCTCAATAAAGCTTGCCTTGAGTGCTTCAAGTAGTGTGTGCCCGTCTG
TTGTGTGACTCTGGTAACTAGAGATCCCTCAGACCCTTTTAGTCAGTGTGGAAAATCTCTAGCAGTGGCG
CCCGAACAGGGACTTGAAAGCGAAAGGGAAACCAGAGGAGCTCTCTCGACGCAGGACTCGGCTTGCTGAA
GCGCGCACGGCAAGAGGCGAGGGGCGGCGACTGGTGAGTACGCCAAAAATTTTGACTAGCGGAGGCTAGA
AGGAGAGAGATGGGTGCGAGAGCGTCAGTATTAAGCGGGGGAGAATTAGATCGCGATGGGAAAAAATTCG
GTTAAGGCCAGGGGGAAAGAAAAAATATAAATTAAAACATATAGTATGGGCAAGCAGGGAGCTAGAACGA
TTCGCAGTTAATCCTGGCCTGTTAGAAACATCAGAAGGCTGTAGACAAATACTGGGACAGCTACAACCAT
CCCTTCAGACAGGATCAGAAGAACTTAGATCATTATATAATACAGTAGCAACCCTCTATTGTGTGCATCA
AAGGATAGAGATAAAAGACACCAAGGAAGCTTTAGACAAGATAGAGGAAGAGCAAAACAAAAGTAAGACC
ACCGCACAGCAAGCGGCCGCTGATCTTCAGACCTGGAGGAGGAGATATGAGGGACAATTGGAGAAGTGAA
TTATATAAATATAAAGTAGTAAAAATTGAACCATTAGGAGTAGCACCCACCAAGGCAAAGAGAAGAGTGG
TGCAGAGAGAAAAAAGAGCAGTGGGAATAGGAGCTTTGTTCCTTGGGTTCTTGGGAGCAGCAGGAAGCAC
TATGGGCGCAGCGTCAATGACGCTGACGGTACAGGCCAGACAATTATTGTCTGGTATAGTGCAGCAGCAG
AACAATTTGCTGAGGGCTATTGAGGCGCAACAGCATCTGTTGCAACTCACAGTCTGGGGCATCAAGCAGC
TCCAGGCAAGAATCCTGGCTGTGGAAAGATACCTAAAGGATCAACAGCTCCTGGGGATTTGGGGTTGCTC
TGGAAAACTCATTTGCACCACTGCTGTGCCTTGGAATGCTAGTTGGAGTAATAAATCTCTGGAACAGATT
TGGAATCACACGACCTGGATGGAGTGGGACAGAGAAATTAACAATTACACAAGCTTAATACACTCCTTAA
TTGAAGAATCGCAAAACCAGCAAGAAAAGAATGAACAAGAATTATTGGAATTAGATAAATGGGCAAGTTT
GTGGAATTGGTTTAACATAACAAATTGGCTGTGGTATATAAAATTATTCATAATGATAGTAGGAGGCTTG
GTAGGTTTAAGAATAGTTTTTGCTGTACTTTCTATAGTGAATAGAGTTAGGCAGGGATATTCACCATTAT
CGTTTCAGACCCACCTCCCAACCCCGAGGGGACCCTATTCCAGCACATATGAGCTAGCTGCAGTAACGCC
ATTTTGCAAGGCATGGAAAAATACCAAACCAAGAATAGAGAAGTTCAGATCAAGGGCGGGTACATGAAAA
TAGCTAACGTTGGGCCAAACAGGATATCTGCGGTGAGCAGTTTCGGCCCCGGCCCGGGGCCAAGAACAGA
TGGTCACCGCAGTTTCGGCCCCGGCCCGAGGCCAAGAACAGATGGTCCCCAGATATGGCCCAACCCTCAG
CAGTTTCTTAAGACCCATCAGATGTTTCCAGGCTCCCCCAAGGACCTGAAATGACCCTGCGCCTTATTTG
AATTAACCAATCAGCCTGCTTCTCGCTTCTGTTCGCGCGCTTCTGCTTCCCGAGCTCTATAAAAGAGCTC
ACAACCCCTCACTCGGCGCGCCAGTCCTCCGACAGACTGAGTCGGCCGGTCGAATCAAGCTTATCGATAC
CGTCGACTCCGGAATAGCCACCATAGCCACCGCCACCATGACCGAGTACAAGCCAACTGTCCGCTTGGCA
ACCCGCGACGATGTGCCCAGGGCCGTCCGCACGCTGGCTGCTGCCTTCGCCGACTACCCAGCCACCCGCC
ACACCGTGGACCCGGACCGCCACATCGAGCGCGTCACCGAGCTGCAGGAGCTCTTCCTCACCCGAGTTGG
CCTTGACATTGGCAAGGTCTGGGTGGCGGACGACGGTGCTGCCGTGGCCGTCTGGACCACCCCCGAGTCG
GTCGAGGCTGGCGCCGTGTTCGCCGAGATCGGGCCGCGCATGGCCGAGCTTTCGGGCTCCCGGTTGGCTG
CCCAACAGCAGATGGAGGGGCTGTTGGCACCCCACCGCCCCAAGGAGCCGGCCTGGTTCCTGGCCACAGT
TGGTGTCTCTCCCGACCACCAGGGCAAGGGCCTGGGCAGCGCCGTGGTGCTGCCTGGGGTCGAGGCTGCC
GAGCGCGCTGGCGTCCCTGCCTTCCTGGAGACCTCTGCCCCTCGCAACTTGCCCTTCTACGAGCGCCTGG
GCTTCACCGTCACCGCGGACGTCGAGGTGCCCGAGGGGCCGCGCACCTGGTGCATGACCCGCAAGCCTGG
GGCAGGCTCCGGAGCCACCAACTTTTCCCTGCTGAAGCAGGCTGGCGACGTCGAGGAGAACCCTGGCCCT
GGATCCGTCAGTAAAGGGGAAGAATTGTTTACGGGTGTTGTTCCGATACTTGTTGAATTGGATGGGGATG
TGAATGGTCATAAATTTTCCGTTAGTGGTGAAGGGGAAGGTGACGCTACTTATGGTAAATTGACATTGAA
ATTTATTTGTACTACAGGAAAACTTCCAGTCCCATGGCCGACTTTGGTAACGACTCTTACATATGGAGTC
CAATGTTTTAGTAGGTATCCAGATCACATGAAACAACATGATTTCTTTAAATCAGCAATGCCTGAGGGAT
ATGTTCAAGAACGAACAATATTCTTTAAAGATGATGGGAACTATAAGACAAGGGCAGAAGTCAAATTTGA
AGGTGATACACTCGTTAATCGGATTGAACTGAAAGGGATAGATTTTAAGGAAGATGGGAATATTCTTGGG
CACAAACTTGAATATAATTATAATTCCCATAATGTATACATAATGGCTGACAAGCAGAAGAATGGAATTA
AAGTCAATTTTAAAATAAGGCATAATATAGAAGATGGGAGTGTCCAATTGGCTGATCATTACCAACAAAA
TACACCTATTGGGGATGGTCCTGTCCTCTTGCCTGATAATCATTATCTTTCTACACAATCTGCTCTCTCA
AAGGACCCTAATGAAAAGCGCGACCATATGGTGTTGTTGGAATTTGTCACTGCTGCAGGCATTACCCTGG
GAATGGATGAACTCTATAAAGAATTCGCTGAAGCTGCTGCAAAGGAAGCTGCAGCTAAGGAGGCTGCAGC
TAAGGCTAAGGAGAAGAGTGCTTGTCCTAAAGATCCAGCCAAACCTCCGGCCAAGGCACAAGTTGTGGGA
TGGCCACCGGTGAGATCATACCGGAAGAACGTGATGGTTTCCTGCCAAAAATCAAGCGGTGGCCCGGAGG
CGGCGGCGTTCGTGAAGGTATCAATGGACGGAGCACCGTACTTGAGGAAAATCGATTTGAGGATGTATAA
AGGTAAGCCTATCCCTAACCCTCTCCTCGGTCTCGATTCTACGTGAGTACAAGTAAACTAGTAAGCTTGG
CGTAACTAGATCTTGAGACAAATGGCAGTATTCATCCACAATTTTAAAAGAAAAGGGGGGATTGGGGGGT
ACAGTGCAGGGGAAAGAATAGTAGACATAATAGCAACAGACATACAAACTAAAGAATTACAAAAACAAAT
TACAAAAATTCAAAATTTTCGGGTTTATTACAGGGACAGCAGAGATCCACTTTGGGCTCGAGCTTGGTTC
ATTCTCAAGCCTACGCGTTAAGTCGACAATCAACCTCTGGATTACAAAATTTGTGAAAGATTGACTGGTA
TTCTTAACTATGTTGCTCCTTTTACGCTATGTGGATACGCTGCTTTAATGCCTTTGTATCATGCTATTGC
TTCCCGTATGGCTTTCATTTTCTCCTCCTTGTATAAATCCTGGTTGCTGTCTCTTTATGAGGAGTTGTGG
CCCGTTGTCAGGCAACGTGGCGTGGTGTGCACTGTGTTTGCTGACGCAACCCCCACTGGTTGGGGCATTG
CCACCACCTGTCAGCTCCTTTCCGGGACTTTCGCTTTCCCCCTCCCTATTGCCACGGCGGAACTCATCGC
CGCCTGCCTTGCCCGCTGCTGGACAGGGGCTCGGCTGTTGGGCACTGACAATTCCGTGGTGTTGTCGGGG
AAATCATCGTCCTTTCCTTGGCTGCTCGCCTGTGTTGCCACCTGGATTCTGCGCGGGACGTCCTTCTGCT
ACGTCCCTTCGGCCCTCAATCCAGCGGACCTTCCTTCCCGCGGCCTGCTGCCGGCTCTGCGGCCTCTTCC
GCGTCTTCGCCTTCGCCCTCAGACGAGTCGGATCTCCCTTTGGGCCGCCTCCCCGCGTCGACTTTAAGAC
CAATGACTTACAAGGCAGCTGTAGATCTTAGCCACTTTTTAAAAGAAAAGGGGGGACTGGAAGGGCTAAT
TCACTCCCAACGAAGACAAGATCTGCTTTTTGCTTGTACTGGGTCTCTCTGGTTAGACCAGATCTGAGCC
TGGGAGCTCTCTGGCTAACTAGGGAACCCACTGCTTAAGCCTCAATAAAGCTTGCCTTGAGTGCTTCAAG
TAGTGTGTGCCCGTCTGTTGTGTGACTCTGGTAACTAGAGATCCCTCAGACCCTTTTAGTCAGTGTGGAA
AATCTCTAGCAGTACGTATAGTAGTTCATGTCATCTTATTATTCAGTATTTATAACTTGCAAAGAAATGA
ATATCAGAGAGTGAGAGGAACTTGTTTATTGCAGCTTATAATGGTTACAAATAAAGCAATAGCATCACAA
ATTTCACAAATAAAGCATTTTTTTCACTGCATTCTAGTTGTGGTTTGTCCAAACTCATCAATGTATCTTA
TCATGTCTGGCTCTAGCTATCCCGCCCCTAACTCCGCCCATCCCGCCCCTAACTCCGCCCAGTTCCGCCC
ATTCTCCGCCCCATGGCTGACTAATTTTTTTTATTTATGCAGAGGCCGAGGCCGCCTCGGCCTCTGAGCT
ATTCCAGAAGTAGTGAGGAGGCTTTTTTGGAGGCCTAGGGACGTACCCAATTCGCCCTATAGTGAGTCGT
ATTACGCGCGCTCACTGGCCGTCGTTTTACAACGTCGTGACTGGGAAAACCCTGGCGTTACCCAACTTAA
TCGCCTTGCAGCACATCCCCCTTTCGCCAGCTGGCGTAATAGCGAAGAGGCCCGCACCGATCGCCCTTCC
CAACAGTTGCGCAGCCTGAATGGCGAATGGG
[124 nt withheld, positions 5912-6035]
C
[91 nt withheld, positions 6037-6127]
A
[49 nt withheld, positions 6129-6177]
CCTTTGACGTTGGAGTCCACGTTCTTT
[37 nt withheld, positions 6205-6241]
ACCCTATCTCGGTCTATTCTTTTGATTTATAAGGGATTTTGCCGATTTCGGCCTATTGGTTAAAAAATGA
GCTGATTTAACAAAAATTTAACGCGAATTTTAACAAAATATTAACGCTTACAATTTAGGTGGCACTTTTC
GGGGAAATGTGCGCGGAACCCCTATTTGTTTATTTTTCTAAATACATTCAAATATGTATCCGCTCATGAG
ACAATAACCCTGATAAATGCTTCAATAATATTGAAAAAGGAAGAGTATGAGTATTCAACATTTCCGTGTC
GCCCTTATTCCCTTTTTTGCGGCATTTTGCCTTCCTGTTTTTGCTCACCCAGAAACGCTGGTGAAAGTAA
AAGATGCTGAAGATCAGTTGGGTGCACGAGTGGGTTACATCGAACTGGATCTCAACAGCGGTAAGATCCT
TGAGAGTTTTCGCCCCGAAGAACGTTTTCCAATGATGAGCACTTTTAAAGTTCTGCTATGTGGCGCGGTA
TTATCCCGTATTGACGCCGGGCAAGAGCAACTCGGTCGCCGCATACACTATTCTCAGAATGACTTGGTTG
AGTACTCACCAGTCACAGAAAAGCATCTTACGGATGGCATGACAGTAAGAGAATTATGCAGTGCTGCCAT
AACCATGAGTGATAACACTGCGGCCAACTTACTTCTGACAACGATCGGAGGACCGAAGGAGCTAACCGCT
TTTTTGCACAACATGGGGGATCATGTAACTCGCCTTGATCGTTGGGAACCGGAGCTGAATGAAGCCATAC
CAAACGACGAGCGTGACACCACGATGCCTGTAGCAATGGCAACAACGTTGCGCAAACTATTAACTGGCGA
ACTACTTACTCTAGCTTCCCGGCAACAATTAATAGACTGGATGGAGGCGGATAAAGTTGCAGGACCACTT
CTGCGCTCGGCCCTTCCGGCTGGCTGGTTTATTGCTGATAAATCTGGAGCCGGTGAGCGTGGGTCTCGCG
GTATCATTGCAGCACTGGGGCCAGATGGTAAGCCCTCCCGTATCGTAGTTATCTACACGACGGGGAGTCA
GGCAACTATGGATGAACGAAATAGACAGATCGCTGAGATAGGTGCCTCACTGATTAAGCATTGGTAACTG
TCAGACCAAGTTTACTCATATATACTTTAGATTGATTTAAAACTTCATTTTTAATTTAAAAGGATCTAGG
TGAAGATCCTTTTTGATAATCTCATGACCAAAATCCCTTAACGTGAGTTTTCGTTCCACTGAGCGTCAGA
CCCCGTAGAAAAGATCAAAGGATCTTCTTGAGATCCTTTTTTTCTGCGCGTAATCTGCTGCTTGCAAACA
AAAAAACCACCGCTACCAGCGGTGGTTTGTTTGCCGGATCAAGAGCTACCAACTCTTTTTCCGAAGGTAA
CTGGCTTCAGCAGAGCGCAGATACCAAATACTGTTCTTCTAGTGTAGCCGTAGTTAGGCCACCACTTCAA
GAACTCTGTAGCACCGCCTACATACCTCGCTCTGCTAATCCTGTTACCAGTGGCTGCTGCCAGTGGCGAT
AAGTCGTGTCTTACCGGGTTGGACTCAAGACGATAGTTACCGGATAAGGCGCAGCGGTCGGGCTGAACGG
GGGGTTCGTGCACACAGCCCAGCTTGGAGCGAACGACCTACACCGAACTGAGATACCTACAGCGTGAGCT
ATGAGAAAGCGCCACGCTTCCCGAAGGGAGAAAGGCGGACAGGTATCCGGTAAGCGGCAGGGTCGGAACA
GGAGAGCGCACGAGGGAGCTTCCAGGGGGAAACGCCTGGTATCTTTATAGTCCTGTCGGGTTTCGCCACC
TCTGACTTGAGCGTCGATTTTTGTGATGCTCGTCAGGGGGGCGGAGCCTATGGAAAAACGCCAGCAACGC
GGCCTTTTTACGGTTCCTGGCCTTTTGCTGGCCTTTTGCTCACATGTTCTTTCCTGCGTTATCCCCTGAT
TCTGTGGATAACCGTATTACCGCCTTTGAGTGAGCTGATACCGCTCGCCGCAGCCGAACGACCGAGCGCA
GCGAGTCAGTGAGCGAGGAAGCGGAAGA
Features (pLannotate 1.2.2; 30 found; start..end, strand, type, name):
      1..93      +  CDS            lacI (fragment): lac repressor; lacI; The lac repressor binds to the lac operator to inhibit transcription in E. coli. This inhibition can be relieved by adding lactose or isopropyl-β-D-thiogalactopyranoside (IPTG).
    106..127     +  protein_bind   CAP binding site: CAP binding activates transcription in the presence of cAMP. E. coli catabolite activator protein
    142..172     +  promoter       lac promoter: promoter for the E. coli lac operon
    180..196     +  protein_bind   lac operator: The lac repressor binds to the lac operator to inhibit transcription in E. coli. This inhibition can be relieved by adding lactose or isopropyl-β-D-thiogalactopyranoside (IPTG). lac repressor encoded by lacI
    241..259     +  promoter       T3 promoter: promoter for bacteriophage T3 RNA polymerase
    287..513     +  promoter       RSV promoter: Rous sarcoma virus enhancer/promoter
    514..694     +  LTR            5' LTR (truncated): truncated 5' long terminal repeat (LTR) from HIV-1
    741..866     +  misc_feature   HIV-1 Ψ: packaging signal of human immunodeficiency virus type 1
    850..1213    +  CDS            HIV-1 gag (fragment): gag protein from human immunodeficiency virus 1; gag
   1359..1592    +  misc_feature   RRE: The Rev response element (RRE) of HIV-1 allows for Rev-dependent mRNA export from the nucleus to the cytoplasm.
   1969..1995    +  CDS            Rev (fragment): human immunodeficiency virus 1 (HIV-1) Rev protein; rev; enhances nuclear export of unspliced and incompletely spliced viral mRNAs
   2023..2424    +  promoter       SFFV promoter: spleen focus-forming virus long terminal repeat (LTR) promoter
   2434..2457    +  misc_feature   MCS (fragment): pBluescript multiple cloning site
   2488..3084    +  CDS            pac: PUAC_STRAD - Protein predicted: Swiss-Prot protein existence level 4. Detoxification of puromycin. From Streptomyces alboniger.
   3157..3870    +  CDS            EGFP: EGFP is a basic (constitutively fluorescent) green fluorescent protein published in 1996, derived from Aequorea victoria. It is reported to be a rapidly-maturing weak dimer with moderate acid sensitivity.
   3928..4131    +  CDS            mini-AID: minimal degron from the auxin-responsive IAA17 protein of Arabidopsis thaliana (Kubota et al., 2013) acts as an auxin-inducible degron (AID) in the presence of TIR1
   4132..4173    +  CDS            V5 tag: epitope tag from simian virus 5
   4242..4359    +  misc_feature   cPPT/CTS: central polypurine tract and central termination sequence of HIV-1
   4403..4422    +  intron         EF-1α intron A (fragment): truncated intron upstream of the start codon of human EF-1α
   4438..5026    +  misc_feature   WPRE: woodchuck hepatitis virus posttranscriptional regulatory element
   5077..5096    +  misc_feature   cPPT/CTS (fragment): central polypurine tract and central termination sequence of HIV-1
   5098..5331    +  LTR            3' LTR (ΔU3): self-inactivating 3' long terminal repeat (LTR) from HIV-1
   5409..5530    +  polyA_signal   SV40 poly(A) signal: SV40 polyadenylation signal
   5570..5705    +  rep_origin     SV40 ori: SV40 origin of replication
   5726..5744    -  promoter       T7 promoter: promoter for bacteriophage T7 RNA polymerase
   5752..5907    +  CDS            lacZα (fragment): LacZα fragment of β-galactosidase; lacZ fragment
   5912..6340    +  rep_origin     f1 ori (sequence partly withheld): f1 bacteriophage origin of replication; arrow indicates direction of (+) strand synthesis
   6393..6497    +  promoter       AmpR promoter: bla
   6498..7358    +  CDS            AmpR: β-lactamase; bla; confers resistance to ampicillin, carbenicillin, and related antibiotics
   7529..8117    +  rep_origin     ori: high-copy-number ColE1/pMB1/pBR322/pUC origin of replication
