[The description below was written by a language model from this plasmid's Addgene catalogue record and pLannotate feature annotations shown in this document.]
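Description:
SFFV-AID-CTERM-GFP is a third-generation-style, self-inactivating HIV-1 lentiviral transfer plasmid of about 8.3 kb that expresses GFP fused at its C terminus to an auxin-inducible degron. It is propagated in E. coli through a high-copy ColE1/pUC-type origin with ampicillin resistance (AmpR), and it also carries an f1 origin and an SV40 origin as backbone elements. The viral portion comprises an RSV promoter driving a truncated 5' LTR, the Ψ packaging signal with a gag fragment, the Rev response element, a cPPT/CTS, WPRE and a ΔU3 3' LTR followed by an SV40 polyadenylation signal. These elements allow Rev-dependent production and packaging of the genomic RNA, and the U3 deletion disables LTR promoter activity after integration.

The payload is driven by the spleen focus-forming virus (SFFV) LTR promoter. Downstream of it, the annotation shows the puromycin N-acetyltransferase gene (pac), then EGFP, then the mini-AID degron derived from Arabidopsis IAA17, and finally a V5 epitope tag. No separate promoter is annotated for either pac or EGFP, so the two appear to be expressed from the single SFFV transcript. The element that links them across the short gap is not annotated, and the record does not state what it is. Puromycin selects for transduced mammalian cells, while V5 allows immunodetection of the fusion. Mini-AID confers auxin-triggered degradation only in cells that also express the TIR1 F-box protein, which this plasmid does not encode.

BamHI and EcoRI sites flanking GFP are retained, so the reporter can be swapped for a gene of interest to create C-terminally AID-V5-tagged proteins. The construct was made for comparing conditional degron tag systems in target validation studies, and the GFP version serves as a fluorescent readout of degradation.
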