Addgene plasmid #185768: SFFV-AID-CTERM-GFP
Purpose: Degron-GFP fusion plasmid with restriction sites BamH1 and EcoR1 around GFP for subcloning
Depositing lab: Alessandra Ianari & William Sellers. Depositing organization: Broad Institute. Publication: Systematic profiling of conditional degron tag technologies for target validation studies. Bondeson DP, Mullin-Bernstein Z, Oliver S, Skipper TA, Atack TC, Bick N, Ching M, Guirguis AA, Kwon J, Langan C, Millson D, Paolella BR, Tran K, Wie SJ, Vazquez F, Tothova Z, Golub TR, Sellers WR, Ianari A. Nat Commun. 2022 Sep 20;13(1):5495. doi: 10.1038/s41467-022-33246-4. PubMed 36127368.
Backbone
  Vector backbone: SFFV-AID-CTERM
  Vector type: Lentiviral
  Selectable markers: Puromycin
Growth in bacteria
  Bacterial resistance: Ampicillin, 100 μg/mL
  Growth temperature: 30°C
  Growth strain: NEB Stable
  Copy number: High Copy
Gene/Insert
  Gene/Insert name: GFP
  Species: Other
  Insert size (bp): 730
  Mutation: none
  Promoter: SFFV
  Tag / fusion protein: V5, AID (C terminal on insert)
  Cloning method: Restriction Enzyme; 5′ cloning site BamH1 (not destroyed); 3′ cloning site EcoR1 (not destroyed)
Terms and licenses: Academic/Nonprofit Terms; Industry Terms: Not Available to Industry
How to cite: SFFV-AID-CTERM-GFP was a gift from Alessandra Ianari & William Sellers (Addgene plasmid # 185768 ; http://n2t.net/addgene:185768 ; RRID:Addgene_185768)
